Addgene plasmid #236777: DD-N-nLuc-QtSig
Purpose: Expresses the luminescent protein nLuc fused to the encapsulation signal for QtEnc and fused to a degron signal for proteasomal degradation when not encapsulated.
Depositing lab: Gil Westmeyer. Depositing organization: Technische Universitaet Muenchen (TUM). Publication: Multiplexed genetic tags for electron and fluorescence microscopy. Berezin O, Piovesan A, Graf R, Samara E, Sigmund F, Westmeyer GG. Nat Protoc. 2025 Nov 19. doi: 10.1038/s41596-025-01260-7. PubMed 41261217.
Backbone
  Vector backbone: pcDNA_Zeo
  Total vector size (bp): 5907
  Vector type: Mammalian Expression
Growth in bacteria
  Bacterial resistance: Ampicillin, 100 μg/mL
  Growth temperature: 37°C
  Growth strain: NEB Stable
  Copy number: Unknown
Gene/Insert
  Gene/Insert name: DD-N-nLuc-QtSig
  Promoter: CMV
  Cloning method: Gibson Cloning
  Sequencing primers: 5′ GGCTAACTAGAGAACCCACTG; 3′ GGCAACTAGAAGGCACAGTC
Terms and licenses: Academic/Nonprofit Terms; Industry Terms: Not Available to Industry
How to cite: DD-N-nLuc-QtSig was a gift from Gil Westmeyer (Addgene plasmid # 236777 ; http://n2t.net/addgene:236777 ; RRID:Addgene_236777)
