[The description below was written by a language model from this plasmid's Addgene catalogue record and pLannotate feature annotations shown in this document.]
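Description:
DD-N-nLuc-QtSig is a mammalian expression plasmid of about 5.9 kb built on a pcDNA_Zeo backbone. It is propagated in E. coli through a high-copy ColE1/pUC-type origin with ampicillin selection (AmpR under its own bla promoter), and it also carries an f1 phage origin. A second marker cassette places the Sh ble gene (BleoR) behind both the SV40 early promoter and the bacterial EM7 promoter, followed by an SV40 polyadenylation signal, which would allow Zeocin selection in mammalian cells or in bacteria. Several short annotated fragments (bom, lac promoter/operator remnants, a lacI fragment, a partial HIV-1 LTR match, a second ble fragment) appear to be backbone remnants or incidental annotation hits rather than functional parts.

The payload is a single fusion reading frame driven by the CMV immediate-early enhancer and promoter and terminated by the bGH polyadenylation signal; a T7 promoter lies just upstream of the coding region. At the N-terminus sits the DD destabilization domain, the L106P mutant of FKBP12, which targets the protein for proteasomal degradation and can be stabilized by the ligand Shield1. This is followed by the nLuc luciferase, annotated as a fragment of the Oplophorus gracilirostris luciferase catalytic subunit. The C-terminal QtSig encapsulation signal named in the record is not separately annotated in the feature table, but presumably occupies the short interval between the luciferase and the poly(A) signal.

According to the record, QtSig directs the cargo into QtEnc encapsulin shells, while the degron removes any copies that remain unencapsulated. Luminescence should therefore come mainly from encapsulated protein, giving a low-background readout of cargo loading. The associated work concerns multiplexed genetic tags for electron and fluorescence microscopy.
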