Features (pLannotate 1.2.2; 22 found; start..end, strand, type, name):
     28..80      -  misc_feature   bom (fragment): basis of mobility region from pBR322
    235..614     +  enhancer       CMV enhancer: human cytomegalovirus immediate early enhancer
    615..818     +  promoter       CMV promoter: human cytomegalovirus (CMV) immediate early promoter
    814..847     +  LTR            5' LTR (truncated) (fragment): truncated 5' long terminal repeat (LTR) from HIV-1
    863..881     +  promoter       T7 promoter: promoter for bacteriophage T7 RNA polymerase
    964..1287    +  CDS            DD: destabilization domain that can be stabilized by Shield1 in the ProteoTuner™ system L106P mutant of FKBP12
   1300..1806    +  CDS            LUCI_OPLGR (fragment): Experimental evidence at protein level: Swiss-Prot protein existence level 1. Catalytic subunit of oplophorus-luciferin 2-monooxygenase. Oxidoreductase that converts coelenterazine (the oplophorus luciferin) to coelenteramide under emission of blue light with a maximum at 454 nm. Is also active with bisdeoxycoelenterazine. From Oplophorus gracilirostris (Luminous shrimp).
   1920..2144    +  polyA_signal   bGH poly(A) signal: bovine growth hormone polyadenylation signal
   2148..2169    +  promoter       SV40 promoter (fragment): SV40 enhancer and early promoter
   2190..2618    +  rep_origin     f1 ori (sequence partly withheld): f1 bacteriophage origin of replication; arrow indicates direction of (+) strand synthesis
   2632..2961    +  promoter       SV40 promoter: SV40 enhancer and early promoter
   3009..3056    +  promoter       EM7 promoter: synthetic bacterial promoter&nbsp
   3075..3449    +  CDS            BleoR: antibiotic-binding protein; Sh ble from Streptoalloteichus hindustanus; confers resistance to bleomycin, phleomycin, and Zeocin™
   3459..3584    +  CDS            ble (fragment): BLE_KLEPN - Experimental evidence at protein level: Swiss-Prot protein existence level 1. Binding protein with a strong affinity to the bleomycin family of antibiotics. Binds to CL990; an antimitotic-antibiotic compound. From Klebsiella pneumoniae.
   3579..3700    +  polyA_signal   SV40 poly(A) signal: SV40 polyadenylation signal
   3773..3789    -  protein_bind   lac operator: The lac repressor binds to the lac operator to inhibit transcription in E. coli. This inhibition can be relieved by adding lactose or isopropyl-β-D-thiogalactopyranoside (IPTG). lac repressor encoded by lacI
   3797..3827    -  promoter       lac promoter: promoter for the E. coli lac operon
   3842..3863    -  protein_bind   CAP binding site: CAP binding activates transcription in the presence of cAMP. E. coli catabolite activator protein
   3876..3968    -  CDS            lacI (fragment): lac repressor; lacI; The lac repressor binds to the lac operator to inhibit transcription in E. coli. This inhibition can be relieved by adding lactose or isopropyl-β-D-thiogalactopyranoside (IPTG).
   4151..4739    -  rep_origin     ori: high-copy-number ColE1/pMB1/pBR322/pUC origin of replication
   4910..5770    -  CDS            AmpR: β-lactamase; bla; confers resistance to ampicillin, carbenicillin, and related antibiotics
   5771..5875    -  promoter       AmpR promoter: bla
>Addgene plasmid #236777 | DD-N-nLuc-QtSig | addgene full sequence | sequence record 481928 | Addgene NGS Result
GACGGATCGGGAGATCTCCCGATCCCCTATGGTGCACTCTCAGTACAATCTGCTCTGATGCCGCATAGTT
AAGCCAGTATCTGCTCCCTGCTTGTGTGTTGGAGGTCGCTGAGTAGTGCGCGAGCAAAATTTAAGCTACA
ACAAGGCAAGGCTTGACCGACAATTGCATGAAGAATCTGCTTAGGGTTAGGCGTTTTGCGCTGCTTCGCG
ATGTACGGGCCAGATATACGCGTTGACATTGATTATTGACTAGTTATTAATAGTAATCAATTACGGGGTC
ATTAGTTCATAGCCCATATATGGAGTTCCGCGTTACATAACTTACGGTAAATGGCCCGCCTGGCTGACCG
CCCAACGACCCCCGCCCATTGACGTCAATAATGACGTATGTTCCCATAGTAACGCCAATAGGGACTTTCC
ATTGACGTCAATGGGTGGAGTATTTACGGTAAACTGCCCACTTGGCAGTACATCAAGTGTATCATATGCC
AAGTACGCCCCCTATTGACGTCAATGACGGTAAATGGCCCGCCTGGCATTATGCCCAGTACATGACCTTA
TGGGACTTTCCTACTTGGCAGTACATCTACGTATTAGTCATCGCTATTACCATGGTGATGCGGTTTTGGC
AGTACATCAATGGGCGTGGATAGCGGTTTGACTCACGGGGATTTCCAAGTCTCCACCCCATTGACGTCAA
TGGGAGTTTGTTTTGGCACCAAAATCAACGGGACTTTCCAAAATGTCGTAACAACTCCGCCCCATTGACG
CAAATGGGCGGTAGGCGTGTACGGTGGGAGGTCTATATAAGCAGAGCTCTCTGGCTAACTAGAGAACCCA
CTGCTTACTGGCTTATCGAAATTAATACGACTCACTATAGGGAGACCCAAGCTGGCTAGCGTTTAAACTT
AAGCTTGGTACCGAGCTCGGATCCACTAGTCCAGTGTGGTGGAATTCGCCACCATGGGAGTGCAGGTGGA
AACCATCTCCCCAGGAGACGGGCGCACCTTCCCCAAGCGCGGCCAGACCTGTGTGGTGCACTACACCGGG
ATGCTTGAAGATGGAAAGAAAGTCGATTCCTCCCGGGACAGAAACAAGCCCTTTAAGTTTATGCTAGGCA
AGCAGGAGGTGATCCGAGGCTGGGAAGAAGGGGTTGCCCAGATGAGTGTGGGTCAGAGAGCCAAACTGAC
TATATCTCCAGATTATGCCTATGGTGCCACTGGGCACCCAGGCATCATCCCACCACATGCCACTCTCGTC
TTCGATGTGGAGCTTCTAAAACCGGAAGGATCTGGGGTGTTCACCCTGGAAGATTTCGTGGGCGACTGGC
GGCAGACCGCTGGCTACAATCTGGACCAGGTGCTGGAACAGGGCGGCGTGTCCTCTCTGTTTCAGAACCT
GGGCGTGTCCGTGACCCCCATCCAGAGAATCGTGCTGAGCGGCGAGAACGGCCTGAAGATCGACATCCAC
GTGATCATCCCTTACGAGGGCCTGTCCGGCGACCAGATGGGCCAGATCGAGAAGATCTTTAAGGTGGTGT
ACCCCGTGGACGACCACCACTTCAAAGTGATCCTGCACTACGGCACCCTCGTGATCGACGGCGTGACCCC
TAACATGATCGACTACTTCGGCAGACCCTACGAGGGAATCGCCGTGTTCGACGGCAAGAAAATCACCGTG
ACCGGCACCCTGTGGAACGGCAACAAGATCATCGACGAGAGACTGATCAACCCCGACGGCAGCCTGCTGT
TCAGAGTGACCATCAATGGCGTGACAGGCTGGCGGCTGTGCGAGAGAATCCTGGCCGGCGGCGGAGGATC
TGGCGGAGGCGGATCTAAGGGCTTCACCGTGGGCAGCCTGATCCAATGAGCGGCCGCTCGAGTCTAGAGG
GCCCGTTTAAACCCGCTGATCAGCCTCGACTGTGCCTTCTAGTTGCCAGCCATCTGTTGTTTGCCCCTCC
CCCGTGCCTTCCTTGACCCTGGAAGGTGCCACTCCCACTGTCCTTTCCTAATAAAATGAGGAAATTGCAT
CGCATTGTCTGAGTAGGTGTCATTCTATTCTGGGGGGTGGGGTGGGGCAGGACAGCAAGGGGGAGGATTG
GGAAGACAATAGCAGGCATGCTGGGGATGCGGTGGGCTCTATGGCTTCTGAGGCGGAAAGAACCAGCTGG
GGCTCTAGGGGGTATCCCC
[124 nt withheld, positions 2190-2313]
C
[91 nt withheld, positions 2315-2405]
A
[49 nt withheld, positions 2407-2455]
CCTTTGACGTTGGAGTCCACGTTCTTT
[37 nt withheld, positions 2483-2519]
ACCCTATCTCGGTCTATTCTTTTGATTTATAAGGGATTTTGCCGATTTCGGCCTATTGGTTAAAAAATGA
GCTGATTTAACAAAAATTTAACGCGAATTAATTCTGTGGAATGTGTGTCAGTTAGGGTGTGGAAAGTCCC
CAGGCTCCCCAGCAGGCAGAAGTATGCAAAGCATGCATCTCAATTAGTCAGCAACCAGGTGTGGAAAGTC
CCCAGGCTCCCCAGCAGGCAGAAGTATGCAAAGCATGCATCTCAATTAGTCAGCAACCATAGTCCCGCCC
CTAACTCCGCCCATCCCGCCCCTAACTCCGCCCAGTTCCGCCCATTCTCCGCCCCATGGCTGACTAATTT
TTTTTATTTATGCAGAGGCCGAGGCCGCCTCTGCCTCTGAGCTATTCCAGAAGTAGTGAGGAGGCTTTTT
TGGAGGCCTAGGCTTTTGCAAAAAGCTCCCGGGAGCTTGTATATCCATTTTCGGATCTGATCAGCACGTG
TTGACAATTAATCATCGGCATAGTATATCGGCATAGTATAATACGACAAGGTGAGGAACTAAACCATGGC
CAAGTTGACCAGTGCCGTTCCGGTGCTCACCGCGCGCGACGTCGCCGGAGCGGTCGAGTTCTGGACCGAC
CGGCTCGGGTTCTCCCGGGACTTCGTGGAGGACGACTTCGCCGGTGTGGTCCGGGACGACGTGACCCTGT
TCATCAGCGCGGTCCAGGACCAGGTGGTGCCGGACAACACCCTGGCCTGGGTGTGGGTGCGCGGCCTGGA
CGAGCTGTACGCCGAGTGGTCGGAGGTCGTGTCCACGAACTTCCGGGACGCCTCCGGGCCGGCCATGACC
GAGATCGGCGAGCAGCCGTGGGGGCGGGAGTTCGCCCTGCGCGACCCGGCCGGCAACTGCGTGCACTTCG
TGGCCGAGGAGCAGGACTGACACGTGCTACGAGATTTCGATTCCACCGCCGCCTTCTATGAAAGGTTGGG
CTTCGGAATCGTTTTCCGGGACGCCGGCTGGATGATCCTCCAGCGCGGGGATCTCATGCTGGAGTTCTTC
GCCCACCCCAACTTGTTTATTGCAGCTTATAATGGTTACAAATAAAGCAATAGCATCACAAATTTCACAA
ATAAAGCATTTTTTTCACTGCATTCTAGTTGTGGTTTGTCCAAACTCATCAATGTATCTTATCATGTCTG
TATACCGTCGACCTCTAGCTAGAGCTTGGCGTAATCATGGTCATAGCTGTTTCCTGTGTGAAATTGTTAT
CCGCTCACAATTCCACACAACATACGAGCCGGAAGCATAAAGTGTAAAGCCTGGGGTGCCTAATGAGTGA
GCTAACTCACATTAATTGCGTTGCGCTCACTGCCCGCTTTCCAGTCGGGAAACCTGTCGTGCCAGCTGCA
TTAATGAATCGGCCAACGCGCGGGGAGAGGCGGTTTGCGTATTGGGCGCTCTTCCGCTTCCTCGCTCACT
GACTCGCTGCGCTCGGTCGTTCGGCTGCGGCGAGCGGTATCAGCTCACTCAAAGGCGGTAATACGGTTAT
CCACAGAATCAGGGGATAACGCAGGAAAGAACATGTGAGCAAAAGGCCAGCAAAAGGCCAGGAACCGTAA
AAAGGCCGCGTTGCTGGCGTTTTTCCATAGGCTCCGCCCCCCTGACGAGCATCACAAAAATCGACGCTCA
AGTCAGAGGTGGCGAAACCCGACAGGACTATAAAGATACCAGGCGTTTCCCCCTGGAAGCTCCCTCGTGC
GCTCTCCTGTTCCGACCCTGCCGCTTACCGGATACCTGTCCGCCTTTCTCCCTTCGGGAAGCGTGGCGCT
TTCTCATAGCTCACGCTGTAGGTATCTCAGTTCGGTGTAGGTCGTTCGCTCCAAGCTGGGCTGTGTGCAC
GAACCCCCCGTTCAGCCCGACCGCTGCGCCTTATCCGGTAACTATCGTCTTGAGTCCAACCCGGTAAGAC
ACGACTTATCGCCACTGGCAGCAGCCACTGGTAACAGGATTAGCAGAGCGAGGTATGTAGGCGGTGCTAC
AGAGTTCTTGAAGTGGTGGCCTAACTACGGCTACACTAGAAGAACAGTATTTGGTATCTGCGCTCTGCTG
AAGCCAGTTACCTTCGGAAAAAGAGTTGGTAGCTCTTGATCCGGCAAACAAACCACCGCTGGTAGCGGTG
GTTTTTTTGTTTGCAAGCAGCAGATTACGCGCAGAAAAAAAGGATCTCAAGAAGATCCTTTGATCTTTTC
TACGGGGTCTGACGCTCAGTGGAACGAAAACTCACGTTAAGGGATTTTGGTCATGAGATTATCAAAAAGG
ATCTTCACCTAGATCCTTTTAAATTAAAAATGAAGTTTTAAATCAATCTAAAGTATATATGAGTAAACTT
GGTCTGACAGTTACCAATGCTTAATCAGTGAGGCACCTATCTCAGCGATCTGTCTATTTCGTTCATCCAT
AGTTGCCTGACTCCCCGTCGTGTAGATAACTACGATACGGGAGGGCTTACCATCTGGCCCCAGTGCTGCA
ATGATACCGCGAGACCCACGCTCACCGGCTCCAGATTTATCAGCAATAAACCAGCCAGCCGGAAGGGCCG
AGCGCAGAAGTGGTCCTGCAACTTTATCCGCCTCCATCCAGTCTATTAATTGTTGCCGGGAAGCTAGAGT
AAGTAGTTCGCCAGTTAATAGTTTGCGCAACGTTGTTGCCATTGCTACAGGCATCGTGGTGTCACGCTCG
TCGTTTGGTATGGCTTCATTCAGCTCCGGTTCCCAACGATCAAGGCGAGTTACATGATCCCCCATGTTGT
GCAAAAAAGCGGTTAGCTCCTTCGGTCCTCCGATCGTTGTCAGAAGTAAGTTGGCCGCAGTGTTATCACT
CATGGTTATGGCAGCACTGCATAATTCTCTTACTGTCATGCCATCCGTAAGATGCTTTTCTGTGACTGGT
GAGTACTCAACCAAGTCATTCTGAGAATAGTGTATGCGGCGACCGAGTTGCTCTTGCCCGGCGTCAATAC
GGGATAATACCGCGCCACATAGCAGAACTTTAAAAGTGCTCATCATTGGAAAACGTTCTTCGGGGCGAAA
ACTCTCAAGGATCTTACCGCTGTTGAGATCCAGTTCGATGTAACCCACTCGTGCACCCAACTGATCTTCA
GCATCTTTTACTTTCACCAGCGTTTCTGGGTGAGCAAAAACAGGAAGGCAAAATGCCGCAAAAAAGGGAA
TAAGGGCGACACGGAAATGTTGAATACTCATACTCTTCCTTTTTCAATATTATTGAAGCATTTATCAGGG
TTATTGTCTCATGAGCGGATACATATTTGAATGTATTTAGAAAAATAAACAAATAGGGGTTCCGCGCACA
TTTCCCCGAAAAGTGCCACCTGACGTC
